Addgene plasmid #187122: pDONR221-HUWE1_YH/GG
Purpose: Entry clone
Depositing lab: Eric Fischer. Depositing organization: Dana-Farber Cancer Institute. Publication: Solenoid architecture of HUWE1 contributes to ligase activity and substrate recognition. Hunkeler M, Jin CY, Ma MW, Monda JK, Overwijn D, Bennett EJ, Fischer ES. Mol Cell. 2021 Sep 2;81(17):3468-3480.e7. doi: 10.1016/j.molcel.2021.06.032. Epub 2021 Jul 26. PubMed 34314700.
Backbone
  Vector backbone: pDONR221
  Vector type: Entry clone
Growth in bacteria
  Bacterial resistance: Kanamycin, 50 μg/mL
  Growth temperature: 37°C
  Growth strain: DH5alpha
  Copy number: High Copy
Gene/Insert
  Gene/Insert name: HUWE1
  Species: H. sapiens (human)
  Insert size (bp): 13122
  Mutation: Y355G/H356G
  Entrez Gene: HUWE1 (a.k.a. ARF-BP1, HECTH9, HSPC272, Ib772, LASU1, MRXST, MULE, URE-B1, UREB1)
  Cloning method: Gibson Cloning
Terms and licenses: Academic/Nonprofit Terms; Industry Terms: Not Available to Industry
How to cite: pDONR221-HUWE1_YH/GG was a gift from Eric Fischer (Addgene plasmid # 187122 ; http://n2t.net/addgene:187122 ; RRID:Addgene_187122)
