[The description below was written by a language model from this plasmid's Addgene catalogue record and pLannotate feature annotations shown in this document.]
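Description:
pDONR221-HUWE1_YH/GG is a Gateway entry clone built on the pDONR221 backbone that carries the full-length human HUWE1 coding sequence with a double substitution, Y355G/H356G. The sequenced plasmid is about 15.4 kb, of which the HUWE1 open reading frame accounts for roughly 13.1 kb, matching the insert size in the catalogue entry. It is maintained in E. coli as a high-copy plasmid through a ColE1/pUC-type origin and is selected with kanamycin via an aminoglycoside phosphotransferase gene. The annotation also flags a very short fragment resembling the RSF origin, which is most likely a partial sequence match rather than a second functional replicon.

The HUWE1 sequence sits between attL1 and attL2 sites, so it can be moved by an LR recombination reaction into any compatible Gateway destination vector in a defined orientation. No promoter, tag or reporter is annotated around the insert, as expected for an entry clone, so expression elements and any fusion tags would come from the destination vector. The rrnB T1 and T2 terminators upstream of attL1 are standard pDONR features that shield the insert from read-through transcription originating in the backbone. According to the record, the insert was assembled by Gibson cloning.

HUWE1 is a very large E3 ubiquitin ligase that targets substrates such as MCL1 for ubiquitination and proteasomal degradation. The associated study concerns how the protein's solenoid architecture contributes to ligase activity and substrate recognition, so this mutant presumably serves as a source for expression constructs used in structure-function comparisons with the wild-type protein. The record does not state the specific effect of the Y355G/H356G change.
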