Features (pLannotate 1.2.2; 8 found; start..end, strand, type, name):
      1..46      +  rep_origin     RSF ori (fragment): Plasmids containing the RSF 1030 origin of replication can be propagated in E. coli cells that contain additional plasmids with compatible origins.
    106..149     -  terminator     rrnB T1 terminator: Escherichia coli rrnB; transcription terminator T1 from the E. coli rrnB gene
    281..308     +  terminator     rrnB T2 terminator: transcription terminator T2 from the E. coli rrnB gene
    358..457     +  protein_bind   attL1: mutant version of attL; recombination site for the Gateway® LR reaction LR Clonase™
    481..13602   +  CDS            HUWE1: HUWE1_HUMAN - Also known as KIAA0312, KIAA1578, UREB1. Experimental evidence at protein level: Swiss-Prot protein existence level 1. E3 ubiquitin-protein ligase which mediates ubiquitination and subsequent proteasomal degradation of target proteins (PubMed:15989957, PubMed:19713937, PubMed:15567145, PubMed:15767685, PubMed:18488021, PubMed:17567951, PubMed:19037095, PubMed:20534529). Regulates apoptosis by catalyzing the polyubiquitination and degradation of MCL1 (PubMed:15989957). Mediates monoubiquitination of DNA polymerase beta (POLB) at 'Lys-41', 'Lys-61' and 'Lys-81', thereby playing a r
  13618..13717   -  protein_bind   attL2: mutant version of attL; recombination site for the Gateway® LR reaction LR Clonase™
  13840..14649   +  CDS            KanR: aminoglycoside phosphotransferase; aph(3')-Ia; confers resistance to kanamycin in bacteria or G418 (Geneticin®) in eukaryotes
  14739..15327   +  rep_origin     ori: high-copy-number ColE1/pMB1/pBR322/pUC origin of replication
>Addgene plasmid #187122 | pDONR221-HUWE1_YH/GG | addgene full sequence | sequence record 369211 | Addgene NGS Result
CTTTCCTGCGTTATCCCCTGATTCTGTGGATAACCGTATTACCGCTAGCATGGATCTCGGGGACGTCTAA
CTACTAAGCGAGAGTAGGGAACTGCCAGGCATCAAATAAAACGAAAGGCTCAGTCGGAAGACTGGGCCTT
TCGTTTTATCTGTTGTTTGTCGGTGAACGCTCTCCTGAGTAGGACAAATCCGCCGGGAGCGGATTTGAAC
GTTGTGAAGCAACGGCCCGGAGGGTGGCGGGCAGGACGCCCGCCATAAACTGCCAGGCATCAAACTAAGC
AGAAGGCCATCCTGACGGATGGCCTTTTTGCGTTTCTACAAACTCTTCCTGTTAGTTAGTTACTTAAGCT
CGGGCCCCAAATAATGATTTTATTTTGACTGATAGTGACCTGTTCGTTGCAACAAATTGATAAGCAATGC
TTTTTTATAATGCCAACTTTGTACAAAAAAGCAGGCTTTAAAGGAACCAATTCAGTCGACATGAAAGTAG
ACAGGACTAAACTGAAGAAGACACCTACTGAGGCTCCTGCAGACTGCAGAGCCTTAATAGACAAACTCAA
AGTTTGTAATGATGAGCAACTTCTCTTGGAACTGCAGCAGATCAAAACATGGAACATTGGAAAGTGCGAG
TTATATCACTGGGTGGACCTGTTGGACCGCTTCGATGGAATACTGGCAGATGCTGGACAGACAGTGGAGA
ATATGTCATGGATGCTCGTATGTGATAGGCCAGAAAGAGAGCAACTGAAAATGCTTCTCTTGGCTGTGTT
GAACTTCACAGCCTTGCTCATTGAGTACAGCTTTTCCCGGCATCTGTACAGTTCCATAGAGCATTTGACA
ACTTTATTGGCTTCCTCTGATATGCAAGTGGTGCTGGCAGTCCTCAATCTCCTATATGTATTTAGCAAAA
GATCAAACTACATCACTCGTCTGGGATCTGACAAGAGGACCCCGCTGCTAACTCGGCTACAACATTTGGC
AGAGAGCTGGGGTGGAAAGGAGAATGGCTTTGGACTTGCAGAATGTTGCAGAGACTTGCATATGATGAAA
TATCCACCCAGTGCAACTACACTACACTTTGAATTCTATGCAGATCCTGGGGCCGAGGTCAAAATTGAGA
AAAGGACAACTAGTAACACACTACATTATATTCACATAGAGCAACTTGACAAGATTTCAGAAAGCCCTTC
TGAAATCATGGAATCTCTTACCAAAATGTACAGCATTCCTAAGGATAAGCAGATGCTGTTATTTACACAC
ATACGACTGGCCCATGGCTTTTCTAATCACAGGAAGCGATTGCAGGCAGTTCAGGCCAGACTGCATGCAA
TATCTATATTAGTGTATTCCAATGCCTTGCAGGAATCAGCAAACAGTATCTTGTATAATGGCTTGATAGA
GGAGTTAGTGGACGTGCTGCAAATAACGGATAAGCAGCTTATGGAGATTAAAGCAGCTTCTTTACGAACA
TTAACATCAATTGTCCACTTGGAGAGAACTCCCAAACTCAGCAGTATTATTGACTGTACTGGAACTGCCT
CCGGTGGCGGATTTTTGCCAGTGCTTGTAAGGAACTGTATCCAGGCCATGATTGATCCTTCCATGGATCC
ATACCCTCACCAGTTTGCCACTGCTCTCTTCTCTTTTTTATACCATCTGGCCAGCTACGATGCTGGTGGT
GAAGCCTTGGTCTCCTGTGGAATGATGGAAGCCTTATTGAAGGTCATAAAGTTTCTTGGCGATGAACAGG
ACCAGATAACATTTGTCACCAGAGCCGTCAGAGTGGTTGACCTTATCACCAACCTGGATATGGCAGCTTT
TCAATCCCATAGTGGACTTTCTATCTTCATTTATAGACTTGAGCATGAAGTAGATCTGTGCCGAAAAGAA
TGTCCGTTTGTGATCAAGCCAAAGATCCAGAGACCCAATACTACACAAGAAGGAGAGGAAATGGAAACTG
ATATGGATGGAGTCCAGTGTATTCCACAACGAGCAGCACTTCTGAAATCCATGTTGAATTTCCTCAAGAA
GGCCATCCAAGACCCTGCTTTCTCAGATGGCATACGACATGTGATGGATGGTTCTCTGCCTACCTCCCTG
AAACACATCATCAGCAATGCAGAATACTATGGCCCATCACTCTTCCTCCTAGCTACTGAAGTGGTGACTG
TGTTTGTATTTCAAGAACCATCACTGCTCTCCTCACTCCAGGACAATGGATTGACAGATGTCATGCTGCA
TGCACTGCTTATCAAAGATGTTCCTGCTACCCGTGAAGTCCTTGGCTCCCTCCCAAATGTATTCAGTGCA
CTCTGTTTGAATGCCCGAGGTCTTCAGTCTTTTGTTCAGTGTCAGCCTTTTGAACGCCTCTTCAAAGTTC
TTCTGTCTCCAGATTACCTCCCAGCCATGCGGAGGAGGAGAAGTTCTGATCCCCTTGGGGATACTGCATC
CAACCTGGGGAGTGCTGTCGATGAGCTCATGAGACATCAGCCCACCCTTAAAACAGATGCAACGACTGCC
ATCATCAAGTTACTTGAAGAAATCTGTAATCTTGGAAGGGACCCCAAATACATCTGTCAGAAGCCATCGA
TCCAGAAGGCAGATGGCACTGCCACTGCTCCTCCCCCAAGGTCTAATCATGCCGCAGAAGAAGCCTCTAG
TGAGGATGAGGAGGAAGAGGAAGTACAGGCCATGCAGAGCTTTAATTCTACCCAGCAAAATGAAACTGAG
CCTAATCAGCAGGTTGTTGGTACAGAGGAACGTATTCCTATTCCCCTCATGGATTACATCCTTAATGTGA
TGAAATTTGTGGAATCTATTCTGAGCAACAATACAACAGATGACCACTGCCAGGAATTTGTGAATCAGAA
AGGACTGTTGCCTTTGGTTACCATTTTGGGTCTTCCCAATCTGCCCATTGACTTTCCCACATCTGCTGCC
TGTCAGGCTGTTGCAGGTGTCTGCAAATCCATATTGACACTGTCACATGAACCCAAAGTCCTTCAAGAGG
GTCTCCTTCAGTTGGACTCCATCCTCTCCTCCCTGGAGCCCTTACACCGCCCCATTGAATCCCCTGGGGG
CTCAGTGTTGTTGCGAGAACTGGCTTGCGCAGGCAATGTTGCTGATGCTACCCTCTCAGCCCAGGCCACA
CCTCTGCTGCATGCACTCACTGCTGCCCATGCCTACATCATGATGTTTGTTCATACTTGCAGAGTTGGAC
AGAGTGAAATTCGTTCCATCTCCGTAAACCAGTGGGGCTCTCAATTGGGTCTGAGTGTTTTGAGCAAGCT
GAGCCAGTTATACTGTTCCCTGGTGTGGGAAAGCACTGTCCTCCTCTCTCTGTGTACCCCAAACAGCCTA
CCATCTGGGTGTGAATTTGGCCAGGCAGATATGCAGAAACTGGTTCCAAAGGATGAGAAGGCAGGTACGA
CCCAGGGCGGAAAAAGATCAGATGGGGAACAGGATGGAGCAGCTGGAAGTATGGATGCTTCTACCCAGGG
CTTATTAGAAGGCATTGGGCTAGATGGTGACACATTGGCTCCCATGGAGACAGATGAACCTACTGCTTCA
GACTCTAAGGGCAAATCTAAAATCACACCAGCAATGGCTGCCAGAATTAAGCAAATCAAGCCTTTGTTAT
CAGCTTCCTCCAGATTAGGCCGAGCACTTGCTGAGCTATTTGGACTTCTTGTTAAACTTTGTGTGGGATC
TCCTGTCCGCCAGAGAAGGAGCCATCATGCTGCCAGCACCACTACAGCACCGACACCTGCCGCGCGATCA
ACAGCCTCAGCTCTCACTAAGCTCTTGACTAAGGGGTTATCTTGGCAGCCCCCACCATATACACCTACTC
CCCGATTCAGGCTGACATTCTTCATCTGTTCAGTTGGTTTCACATCCCCAATGCTGTTTGATGAGAGGAA
GTATCCCTACCACCTCATGCTGCAAAAATTTCTCTGCTCCGGAGGCCACAATGCTCTTTTTGAAACTTTC
AACTGGGCTCTGTCCATGGGAGGTAAAGTTCCTGTTTCTGAGGGATTGGAACACTCAGACTTGCCTGATG
GCACAGGAGAATTCCTAGATGCCTGGCTTATGCTGGTGGAGAAGATGGTGAATCCCACCACGGTGCTTGA
ATCTCCACATTCGCTGCCTGCCAAATTGCCTGGAGGTGTCCAGAACTTTCCCCAGTTCAGTGCACTGCGC
TTCCTTGTGGTAACTCAGAAAGCAGCCTTTACTTGCATCAAAAACTTATGGAACCGGAAACCCCTGAAGG
TATATGGTGGACGAATGGCTGAATCGATGCTGGCCATTCTATGCCACATCCTCCGAGGAGAACCTGTGAT
TCGAGAGAGACTAAGCAAGGAGAAGGAGGGGTCTCGAGGAGAAGAGGATACAGGGCAAGAGGAAGGTGGC
TCCCGCCGGGAACCTCAAGTCAACCAGCAACAACTGCAACAGCTCATGGACATGGGCTTCACAAGGGAAC
ATGCAATGGAGGCACTGTTGAACACCAGCACCATGGAGCAGGCCACAGAGTACCTTTTAACCCACCCTCC
TCCAATCATGGGAGGAGTTGTTCGGGATCTCAGCATGTCTGAAGAGGACCAGATGATGAGAGCAATTGCT
ATGTCTCTGGGACAGGATATTCCAATGGATCAAAGGGCAGAGTCACCTGAGGAAGTTGCTTGCCGGAAGG
AGGAAGAGGAACGGAAAGCTCGGGAAAAGCAGGAGGAGGAAGAGGCTAAATGTCTAGAGAAGTTCCAGGA
TGCTGACCCGTTGGAACAAGATGAGCTCCACACTTTCACAGATACTATGTTGCCAGGCTGCTTCCACCTT
CTTGATGAGCTGCCAGACACAGTATACCGTGTGTGTGACCTGATCATGACAGCAATCAAACGTAATGGAG
CAGATTATCGTGACATGATTCTGAAGCAAGTAGTCAATCAGGTGTGGGAAGCTGCTGATGTATTGATCAA
AGCTGCTCTTCCCCTGACAACAAGTGACACAAAAACCGTGTCAGAGTGGATAAGTCAGATGGCCACACTG
CCCCAGGCCTCCAATTTGGCTACTAGAATCTTGCTTTTAACGCTACTTTTTGAGGAGTTGAAGCTACCTT
GTGCTTGGGTGGTTGAATCAAGTGGCATCCTTAATGTCCTAATCAAACTCTTGGAAGTGGTTCAGCCCTG
CCTCCAGGCAGCCAAGGAGCAGAAGGAAGTCCAGACCCCAAAGTGGATCACACCAGTGTTGCTCCTGATT
GATTTCTATGAAAAGACAGCCATCTCCTCAAAAAGGAGAGCCCAGATGACTAAGTACCTGCAATCCAACA
GCAACAACTGGCGCTGGTTTGATGATCGCTCTGGGCGTTGGTGTAGTTACAGTGCAAGCAACAATAGCAC
TATTGATTCTGCCTGGAAATCTGGAGAGACAAGCGTGCGATTCACTGCAGGCCGAAGAAGATACACGGTC
CAATTCACTACAATGGTGCAGGTTAATGAGGAAACAGGGAACCGACGCCCTGTGATGCTGACTCTCCTCA
GGGTACCTCGGCTGAATAAAAATTCAAAAAACAGCAATGGACAGGAACTAGAGAAGACGCTGGAAGAAAG
CAAAGAAATGGATATCAAACGTAAAGAAAATAAAGGCAATGATACCCCTTTGGCCCTAGAGAGTACAAAC
ACTGAAAAGGAGACAAGCCTGGAGGAAACAAAAATCGGGGAGATCCTGATCCAGGGCTTGACAGAAGATA
TGGTGACTGTTTTAATCCGGGCCTGCGTGAGCATGCTGGGAGTCCCTGTGGACCCAGATACTTTGCATGC
CACCCTTCGTCTCTGTCTGAGGCTCACCCGGGACCACAAATATGCCATGATGTTTGCAGAACTGAAGAGT
ACCCGCATGATCTTGAATTTGACCCAGAGCTCAGGCTTCAATGGGTTTACTCCCCTGGTCACCCTTCTCT
TAAGACACATCATTGAGGACCCCTGTACCCTTCGTCATACCATGGAAAAGGTTGTTCGCTCAGCAGCTAC
AAGTGGAGCTGGTAGCACTACCTCTGGTGTTGTGTCTGGCAGCCTCGGCTCTCGGGAGATCAACTACATC
CTTCGTGTCCTTGGGCCAGCCGCATGCCGCAATCCAGACATATTCACAGAAGTGGCCAACTGCTGTATCC
GCATCGCCCTTCCTGCCCCTCGAGGCTCAGGAACTGCTTCAGATGATGAATTTGAGAATCTTAGAATTAA
AGGCCCTAATGCTGTACAGCTGGTGAAGACCACCCCTTTGAAGCCCTCACCTCTGCCTGTCATCCCTGAT
ACTATCAAGGAAGTGATCTATGATATGCTGAATGCTCTGGCTGCATACCATGCTCCAGAGGAAGCCGATA
AATCTGATCCTAAACCTGGGGTTATGACCCAAGAGGTTGGCCAGCTCCTGCAAGACATGGGTGATGATGT
ATACCAGCAGTACCGGTCACTTACGCGTCAGAGCAGTGACTTTGATACGCAGTCAGGTTTTTCCATTAAT
AGTCAGGTCTTTGCTGCAGATGGTGCCTCCACTGAGACTTCCGCATCTGGGACCTCCCAAGGAGAGGCTT
CAACTCCAGAGGAGTCTCGAGATGGGAAGAAAGATAAAGAAGGGGACCGGGCCTCTGAGGAAGGCAAACA
GAAAGGCAAGGGCAGCAAACCTTTAATGCCTACCTCCACTATCCTTCGTCTTCTGGCAGAGTTGGTGAGG
TCCTATGTTGGTATTGCTACCCTGATTGCCAACTACAGCTACACTGTGGGCCAGTCTGAACTGATCAAAG
AGGACTGCAGTGTGCTAGCTTTTGTTCTGGACCACCTGCTCCCACATACCCAGAATGCAGAAGACAAGGA
CACCCCTGCCTTGGCCCGCCTGTTCCTCGCAAGCCTGGCTGCTGCAGGGAGTGGCACAGATGCCCAGGTG
GCCCTAGTGAATGAAGTAAAAGCAGCCCTTGGACGGGCACTGGCTATGGCTGAGAGTACAGAGAAACATG
CCAGGCTTCAGGCAGTGATGTGTATCATCAGTACTATCATGGAGTCCTGCCCCTCCACCTCCAGCTTCTA
CAGCAGTGCCACAGCGAAGACCCAGCACAATGGCATGAACAACATCATTCGGCTTTTCCTGAAGAAGGGA
CTGGTTAATGACCTGGCCAGAGTACCTCACAGCTTAGACCTGTCCAGTCCCAACATGGCCAACACAGTCA
ATGCTGCTCTGAAGCCTTTGGAAACACTTTCCCGGATTGTGAACCAGCCCAGTAGCCTTTTTGGCAGCAA
GAGTGCTTCTAGCAAGAACAAGTCTGAGCAGGATGCCCAAGGAGCCTCTCAAGATTCCAGTAGCAACCAG
CAGGACCCAGGCGAGCCTGGGGAAGCAGAAGTGCAGGAGGAGGATCATGATGTCACTCAGACAGAGGTGG
CAGATGGGGATATCATGGATGGGGAGGCTGAAACCGACTCAGTGGTGATTGCTGGGCAGCCTGAGGTGCT
CAGTTCACAAGAGATGCAGGTTGAGAATGAGCTGGAGGACCTGATAGATGAGTTGCTTGAGAGGGATGGC
GGATCTGGGAACAGTACAATTATAGTGAGCAGAAGTGGAGAGGATGAATCACAAGAGGACGTGCTGATGG
ATGAAGCTCCTTCCAACCTCAGCCAAGCTTCCACCTTGCAGGCCAACCGAGAAGATTCCATGAATATCCT
GGACCCTGAGGATGAGGAGGAGCACACTCAGGAAGAGGACAGCAGTGGCAGTAACGAGGATGAGGATGAT
AGTCAGGATGAAGAGGAGGAGGAGGAGGAAGATGAGGAAGATGATCAGGAGGATGATGAAGGTGAAGAGG
GAGATGAAGACGATGACGACGATGGCTCTGAGATGGAATTGGATGAGGATTATCCTGATATGAACGCTTC
TCCCTTGGTCCGATTTGAGCGCTTTGACCGGGAGGATGATCTCATCATTGAGTTTGACAACATGTTCTCC
AGTGCTACAGACATCCCCCCATCCCCAGGAAATATCCCTACCACCCATCCACTGATGGTGCGCCATGCAG
ACCACAGTTCTCTGACACTGGGCAGTGGCTCTTCAACAACTCGTCTCACCCAGGGCATCGGGCGCAGTCA
GAGGACCCTAAGGCAGCTGACGGCCAATACTGGCCACACCATTCATGTTCACTACCCTGGGAATCGCCAG
CCCAACCCTCCTCTTATACTGCAGAGGTTGCTTGGTCCCTCAGCTGCTGCTGACATCCTTCAGCTGAGCA
GCAGCCTTCCCCTACAAAGCCGGGGTCGGGCCCGCCTCCTGGTAGGCAACGATGACGTCCACATCATCGC
CCGTTCTGATGATGAGCTGCTGGATGACTTTTTCCATGATCAGAGCACAGCTACCAGCCAAGCAGGAACC
CTGTCCAGCATCCCCACAGCCCTGACCCGCTGGACAGAAGAATGCAAAGTTCTCGATGCTGAGAGCATGC
ATGACTGTGTTTCAGTGGTTAAAGTGTCCATTGTCAATCACCTGGAATTCCTGAGGGATGAGGAGCTGGA
AGAAAGGCGAGAGAAGCGCAGGAAACAACTGGCTGAGGAAGAAACAAAGATAACTGATAAAGGCAAAGAA
GATAAGGAGAACAGGGATCAGAGTGCACAGTGTACTGCATCTAAGTCAAATGACTCCACTGAACAGAATC
TCTCAGATGGGACGCCTATGCCTGACAGCTACCCAACAACCCCATCTTCAACTGATGCAGCTACATCTGA
GTCCAAGGAGACCCTTGGCACTCTGCAATCCTCACAACAGCAACCAACACTCCCAACCCCACCAGCTTTG
GGAGAGGTTCCTCAGGAGCTGCAGTCTCCAGCTGGAGAAGGGGGCAGCTCTACACAGCTATTGATGCCTG
TAGAGCCAGAGGAATTGGGTCCCACAAGGCCAAGTGGGGAAGCAGAAACAACTCAGATGGAGTTATCCCC
AGCTCCCACTATAACCTCACTTTCCCCAGAGAGAGCTGAGGATTCTGATGCACTGACGGCTGTCAGCAGT
CAGCTAGAAGGCTCTCCTATGGATACAAGCAGCCTGGCTTCCTGTACCTTAGAGGAGGCTGTGGGTGACA
CTTCAGCAGCTGGCAGTTCTGAGCAGCCCAGAGCAGGCAGCTCCACTCCTGGGGATGCCCCACCAGCTGT
GGCGGAAGTGCAAGGCAGGAGTGATGGGTCAGGGGAATCTGCCCAGCCACCTGAGGACAGCTCCCCACCT
GCATCCTCTGAGAGCTCTTCCACCAGAGATTCTGCCGTGGCCATTTCTGGCGCCGATTCCCGAGGAATCC
TAGAAGAGCCGTTGCCTTCAACAAGCAGTGAAGAAGAAGATCCCCTTGCGGGTATCAGTCTCCCTGAAGG
TGTGGACCCCTCTTTTCTGGCTGCCCTGCCTGATGACATCCGTCGGGAAGTTCTACAGAACCAGCTAGGC
ATTCGTCCACCAACCCGGACTGCCCCCTCCACAAATAGCTCAGCGCCTGCAGTGGTGGGGAATCCTGGTG
TGACTGAGGTGAGTCCCGAGTTTCTTGCGGCACTGCCACCCGCGATCCAAGAGGAAGTACTGGCACAGCA
GAGAGCTGAGCAGCAGCGACGAGAACTAGCACAGAATGCCAGCTCAGACACCCCTATGGACCCTGTGACC
TTCATCCAGACTCTGCCCTCAGACCTGCGCCGTAGTGTCCTAGAGGATATGGAGGACAGTGTGTTAGCTG
TGATGCCACCTGACATTGCAGCTGAGGCTCAAGCCCTGAGACGAGAGCAAGAAGCCCGGCAGCGACAGCT
CATGCATGAGCGTCTGTTTGGGCACAGTAGCACCTCCGCACTCTCTGCTATTCTCCGAAGCCCGGCTTTC
ACCAGTCGCTTAAGTGGCAACCGTGGGGTCCAGTATACTCGCCTTGCTGTGCAGAGAGGTGGCACCTTCC
AGATGGGGGGTAGCAGCAGCCATAACAGGCCTTCTGGCAGTAATGTAGATACTCTCCTCCGCCTCCGAGG
ACGGCTCCTTCTGGACCACGAAGCCCTTTCTTGTCTCTTGGTCCTACTTTTTGTGGATGAGCCAAAGCTC
AATACTAGCCGTCTACACCGAGTACTGAGAAATCTCTGCTACCATGCCCAGACCCGCCACTGGGTCATCC
GCAGTCTGCTCTCCATCTTGCAGCGCAGCAGTGAGAGTGAGCTATGCATTGAAACACCCAAACTCACTAC
AAGTGAGGAAAAGGGCAAAAAGTCGAGCAAGAGCTGTGGGTCAAGTAGCCATGAGAACCGTCCCCTGGAC
CTGCTACACAAGATGGAGTCAAAGAGCTCCAACCAGCTTTCCTGGCTCTCAGTATCCATGGATGCAGCCC
TAGGCTGCAGGACTAATATATTTCAGATCCAGCGTTCAGGGGGGCGTAAACATACCGAGAAGCATGCAAG
CGGTGGCTCCACCGTCCACATCCATCCCCAAGCTGCTCCTGTTGTCTGCAGACACGTTTTGGATACACTC
ATTCAATTGGCCAAGGTATTTCCCAGCCACTTCACACAGCAGCGGACCAAAGAAACAAACTGTGAGAGTG
ATCGGGAAAGGGGCAATAAGGCCTGTAGCCCATGCTCCTCACAGTCCTCCAGCAGTGGCATTTGCACAGA
CTTCTGGGACTTATTGGTAAAACTGGACAACATGAATGTCAGCCGGAAAGGCAAGAACTCCGTGAAGTCA
GTGCCAGTGAGCGCTGGCGGTGAGGGGGAAACCTCTCCATACAGCCTCGAGGCCTCTCCACTGGGGCAGC
TCATGAACATGTTGTCACACCCAGTCATCCGCCGGAGCTCTCTCTTAACTGAGAAACTCCTCAGACTCCT
TTCTCTCATCTCAATTGCTCTCCCAGAAAACAAGGTGTCAGAAGCACAGGCTAATTCTGGCAGCGGTGCT
TCCTCCACCACCACTGCCACCTCAACCACATCTACCACCACCACCACTGCCGCCTCCACCACGCCCACAC
CCCCTACTGCACCCACCCCTGTCACTTCTGCTCCAGCCCTGGTTGCTGCCACGGCTATTTCCACCATTGT
CGTAGCTGCTTCGACCACAGTGACTACCCCCACGACTGCTACCACTACTGTTTCAATTTCTCCCACTACT
AAGGGCAGCAAATCTCCAGCGAAGGTGAGTGATGGGGGCAGCAGCAGTACAGACTTTAAGATGGTGTCCT
CTGGCCTCACTGAAAACCAGCTACAGCTCTCTGTAGAGGTGTTGACATCCCACTCTTGTTCTGAGGAAGG
CTTAGAGGATGCAGCCAACGTACTACTGCAGCTCTCCCGGGGGGACTCTGGGACCCGGGACACTGTTCTC
AAGCTGCTACTGAATGGAGCCCGCCATCTGGGTTATACCCTTTGTAAACAAATAGGTACCCTGCTGGCCG
AGCTGCGGGAATACAACCTCGAGCAGCAGCGGCGAGCCCAATGTGAAACCCTCTCTCCTGATGGCCTGCC
TGAGGAGCAGCCACAGACCACCAAGCTGAAGGGCAAAATGCAGAGCAGGTTTGACATGGCTGAGAATGTG
GTAATTGTGGCATCTCAGAAGCGACCTTTGGGTGGCCGGGAGCTCCAGCTGCCTTCTATGTCCATGTTGA
CATCCAAGACATCTACCCAGAAGTTCTTCTTGAGGGTACTACAGGTCATCATCCAGCTCCGGGACGACAC
GCGCCGGGCTAACAAGAAAGCCAAGCAGACAGGCAGGCTAGGTTCCTCCGGTTTAGGCTCAGCTAGCAGC
ATCCAGGCAGCTGTTCGGCAGCTGGAGGCTGAGGCTGATGCCATTATACAAATGGTACGTGAGGGTCAAA
GGGCGCGGAGACAGCAACAAGCAGCAACGTCGGAGTCTAGCCAGTCAGAGGCGTCTGTCCGGAGGGAGGA
ATCACCCATGGATGTGGACCAGCCATCTCCCAGTGCTCAAGATACTCAATCCATTGCCTCCGATGGAACC
CCACAGGGGGAGAAGGAAAAGGAAGAAAGACCACCTGAGTTACCCCTGCTCAGCGAGCAGCTGAGTTTGG
ACGAGCTGTGGGACATGCTTGGGGAGTGTCTAAAGGAACTAGAGGAATCCCATGACCAGCATGCGGTGCT
AGTGCTACAGCCTGCTGTCGAGGCCTTCTTTCTGGTCCATGCCACAGAGCGGGAGAGCAAGCCTCCTGTC
CGAGACACCCGTGAGAGCCAGCTGGCACACATCAAGGACGAGCCTCCTCCACTCTCCCCTGCCCCCTTAA
CCCCAGCCACGCCTTCCTCCCTTGACCCATTCTTCTCCCGGGAGCCCTCATCTATGCACATCTCCTCAAG
CCTGCCCCCTGACACACAGAAGTTCCTTCGCTTTGCAGAGACTCACCGCACTGTGTTAAACCAGATCCTA
CGGCAGTCCACGACCCACCTTGCTGATGGGCCTTTTGCTGTCCTGGTAGACTACATTCGTGTCCTCGACT
TTGATGTCAAGCGCAAATATTTCCGCCAAGAGCTGGAGCGTTTAGATGAGGGGCTCCGGAAAGAAGACAT
GGCTGTGCATGTCCGTCGTGACCATGTGTTTGAAGACTCCTATCGTGAGCTGCATCGCAAATCCCCCGAA
GAAATGAAGAATCGATTGTATATAGTATTTGAAGGAGAAGAAGGGCAGGATGCTGGCGGGCTCCTGCGGG
AGTGGTATATGATCATCTCTCGAGAGATGTTTAACCCTATGTATGCCTTGTTCCGTACCTCACCTGGTGA
TCGAGTCACCTACACCATCAATCCATCTTCCCACTGCAACCCCAACCATCTGTCCTATTTTAAATTTGTC
GGACGCATTGTGGCCAAAGCTGTATATGACAACCGTCTTCTGGAGTGCTACTTTACTCGATCCTTTTACA
AACACATCTTGGGCAAGTCAGTCAGATATACAGATATGGAGAGTGAAGATTACCACTTCTACCAAGGTCT
GGTTTATCTGCTGGAAAATGATGTCTCCACACTAGGCTATGACCTCACCTTCAGCACTGAGGTCCAAGAG
TTTGGAGTTTGTGAAGTTCGTGACCTCAAACCCAATGGGGCCAACATCTTGGTAACAGAGGAGAATAAGA
AGGAGTATGTACACCTGGTATGCCAGATGAGAATGACAGGAGCCATCCGCAAGCAGTTGGCGGCTTTCTT
AGAAGGCTTCTATGAGATCATTCCAAAGCGCCTCATTTCCATCTTCACTGAGCAGGAGTTAGAGCTGCTT
ATATCAGGACTGCCCACCATTGACATCGATGATCTGAAATCCAACACTGAATACCACAAGTACCAGTCCA
ACTCTATTCAGATCCAGTGGTTCTGGAGAGCATTGCGTTCTTTCGATCAAGCTGACCGTGCCAAGTTCCT
CCAGTTTGTCACGGGTACTTCCAAGGTACCCCTGCAAGGCTTTGCTGCCCTCGAAGGCATGAATGGCATT
CAGAAGTTTCAGATCCATCGAGATGATAGGTCCACAGATCGCCTGCCTTCAGCTCACACATGTTTTAATC
AGCTGGATCTGCCTGCCTATGAGAGCTTTGAGAAGCTCCGCCACATGCTACTGTTGGCTATCCAGGAGTG
CTCTGAAGGCTTTGGGCTGGCCTAATAAGCGGCCGCGACCCAGCTTTCTTGTACAAAGTTGGCATTATAA
GAAAGCATTGCTTATCAATTTGTTGCAACGAACAGGTCACTATCAGTCAAAATAAAATCATTATTTGCCA
TCCAGCTGCAGCTCTGGCCCGTGTCTCAAAATCTCTGATGTTACATTGCACAAGATAAAAATATATCATC
ATGAACAATAAAACTGTCTGCTTACATAAACAGTAATACAAGGGGTGTTATGAGCCATATTCAACGGGAA
ACGTCGAGGCCGCGATTAAATTCCAACATGGATGCTGATTTATATGGGTATAAATGGGCTCGCGATAATG
TCGGGCAATCAGGTGCGACAATCTATCGCTTGTATGGGAAGCCCGATGCGCCAGAGTTGTTTCTGAAACA
TGGCAAAGGTAGCGTTGCCAATGATGTTACAGATGAGATGGTCAGACTAAACTGGCTGACGGAATTTATG
CCTCTTCCGACCATCAAGCATTTTATCCGTACTCCTGATGATGCATGGTTACTCACCACTGCGATCCCCG
GAAAAACAGCATTCCAGGTATTAGAAGAATATCCTGATTCAGGTGAAAATATTGTTGATGCGCTGGCAGT
GTCCCTGCGCCGGTTGCATTCGATTCCTGTTTGTAATTGTCCTTTTAACAGCGATCGCGTATTTCGTCTC
GCTCAGGCGCAATCACGAATGAATAACGGTTTGGTTGATGCGAGTGATTTTGATGACGAGCGTAATGGCT
GGCCTGTTGAACAAGTCTGGAAAGAAATGCATAAACTTTTGCCATTCTCACCGGATTCAGTCGTCACTCA
TGGTGATTTCTCACTTGATAACCTTATTTTTGACGAGGGGAAATTAATAGGTTGTATTGATGTTGGACGA
GTCGGAATCGCAGACCGATACCAGGATCTTGCCATCCTATGGAACTGCCTCGGTGAGTTTTCTCCTTCAT
TACAGAAACGGCTTTTTCAAAAATATGGTATTGATAATCCTGATATGAATAAATTGCAGTTTCATTTGAT
GCTCGATGAGTTTTTCTAATCAGAATTGGTTAATTGGTTGTAACATTATTCAGATTGGGCCCCGTTCCAC
TGAGCGTCAGACCCCGTAGAAAAGATCAAAGGATCTTCTTGAGATCCTTTTTTTCTGCGCGTAATCTGCT
GCTTGCAAACAAAAAAACCACCGCTACCAGCGGTGGTTTGTTTGCCGGATCAAGAGCTACCAACTCTTTT
TCCGAAGGTAACTGGCTTCAGCAGAGCGCAGATACCAAATACTGTTCTTCTAGTGTAGCCGTAGTTAGGC
CACCACTTCAAGAACTCTGTAGCACCGCCTACATACCTCGCTCTGCTAATCCTGTTACCAGTGGCTGCTG
CCAGTGGCGATAAGTCGTGTCTTACCGGGTTGGACTCAAGACGATAGTTACCGGATAAGGCGCAGCGGTC
GGGCTGAACGGGGGGTTCGTGCACACAGCCCAGCTTGGAGCGAACGACCTACACCGAACTGAGATACCTA
CAGCGTGAGCTATGAGAAAGCGCCACGCTTCCCGAAGGGAGAAAGGCGGACAGGTATCCGGTAAGCGGCA
GGGTCGGAACAGGAGAGCGCACGAGGGAGCTTCCAGGGGGAAACGCCTGGTATCTTTATAGTCCTGTCGG
GTTTCGCCACCTCTGACTTGAGCGTCGATTTTTGTGATGCTCGTCAGGGGGGCGGAGCCTATGGAAAAAC
GCCAGCAACGCGGCCTTTTTACGGTTCCTGGCCTTTTGCTGGCCTTTTGCTCACATGTT
